Addgene plasmid #171347: pFTK075
Purpose: Part Plasmid Entry Vector (LVL0) from the Fungal Modular Cloning ToolKit.
Depositing lab: Arnold Driessen. Depositing organization: University of Groningen. Publication: Modular Synthetic Biology Toolkit for Filamentous Fungi. Mozsik L, Pohl C, Meyer V, Bovenberg RAL, Nygard Y, Driessen AJM. ACS Synth Biol. 2021 Nov 2. doi: 10.1021/acssynbio.1c00260. PubMed 34726388.
Backbone
  Vector backbone: pICH41276
  Vector type: Bacterial Expression, Yeast Expression, Synthetic Biology
Growth in bacteria
  Bacterial resistance: Spectinomycin, 50 μg/mL
  Growth temperature: 37°C
  Growth strain: DH5alpha
  Copy number: High Copy
Gene/Insert
  Gene/Insert name: TamdS ANIA_08777 terminator
  Species: Penicillium, Aspergillus, or other fungal sources
  Mutation: n/a
  Cloning method: Restriction Enzyme; 5′ cloning site Unknown (unknown if destroyed)
Terms and licenses: Academic/Nonprofit Terms; Industry Terms: Not Available to Industry
How to cite: pFTK075 was a gift from Arnold Driessen (Addgene plasmid # 171347 ; http://n2t.net/addgene:171347 ; RRID:Addgene_171347)
