[The description below was written by a language model from this plasmid's Addgene catalogue record and pLannotate feature annotations shown in this document.]
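Description:
pFTK075 is a level 0 (LVL0) part plasmid from the Fungal Modular Cloning ToolKit, a synthetic-biology collection for assembling expression constructs for filamentous fungi. It is built on the pICH41276 entry backbone and is a small plasmid of about 2.6 kb, maintained in E. coli at high copy number. The feature table shows the elements responsible for propagation and selection: a ColE1/pUC-type origin of replication and an aadA coding sequence, which confers resistance to spectinomycin and streptomycin and matches the spectinomycin selection given in the catalogue. An AmpR (bla) promoter lies upstream of the resistance region and probably drives its expression. The short integrase, gentamicin acetyltransferase and lacI fragments are partial matches that appear to be remnants of the sequences from which the backbone was derived, rather than functional genes.

The payload is a single stored genetic part, the TamdS terminator, recorded as the ANIA_08777 terminator. The species field gives only a general fungal origin (Penicillium, Aspergillus or other fungal sources). This insert was not picked up by the automated annotation, so its coordinates are not shown; it presumably lies in the unannotated stretch outside the marker and origin. The plasmid carries no promoter or coding sequence for fungal expression. As a level 0 module it serves as a sequence-verified source of a transcription terminator, intended to be combined with promoter and coding-sequence parts in hierarchical modular cloning to build transcription units and, from those, multigene constructs. The record does not specify the flanking cloning sites or overhangs.
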