Features (pLannotate 1.2.2; 6 found; start..end, strand, type, name):
    110..214     +  promoter       AmpR promoter: bla
    205..285     -  CDS            int (fragment): INT2_ECOLX - Protein inferred from homology: Swiss-Prot protein existence level 3. Putative integrase believed to be involved in the insertion of antibiotic resistance genes into plasmids and transposons. From Escherichia coli.
    373..429     +  CDS            GmR (fragment): gentamycin acetyltransferase; aacC1; confers resistance to gentamycin
    436..1224    +  CDS            aadA: S3AD_ECOLX - Experimental evidence at protein level: Swiss-Prot protein existence level 1. Mediates bacterial resistance to the antibiotics streptomycin and spectinomycin. From Escherichia coli.
   1398..1986    +  rep_origin     ori: high-copy-number ColE1/pMB1/pBR322/pUC origin of replication
   2169..2218    +  CDS            lacI (fragment): lac repressor; lacI; The lac repressor binds to the lac operator to inhibit transcription in E. coli. This inhibition can be relieved by adding lactose or isopropyl-β-D-thiogalactopyranoside (IPTG).
>Addgene plasmid #171347 | pFTK075 | addgene full sequence | sequence record 351354 | Addgene NGS Result
GTGGCTCTTCAGTGGACGAAAGGGCCTCGTGATACGCCTATTTTTATAGGTTAATGTCATGATAATAATG
GTTTCTTAGACGTCAGGTGGCACTTTTCGGGGAAATGTGCGCGGAACCCCTATTTGTTTATTTTTCTAAA
TACATTCAAATATGTATCCGCTCATGAGACAATAACCCTGATAAATGCTTCAATAATATTGAAAAAGGAA
GAGTATGCGCTCACGCAACTGGTCCAGAACCTTGACCGAACGCAGCGGTGGTAACGGCGCAGTGGCGGTT
TTCATGGCTTGTTATGACTGTTTTTTTTTGGGGTACAGTCTATGCCTCGGGCATCCAAGCAGCAAGCGCG
TTACGCCGTGGGTCGATGTTTGATGTTATGGAGCAGCAACGATGTTACGCAGCAGGGCAGTCGCCCTAAA
ACAAAGTTAAACATCATGAGGGAAGCGGTGATCGCCGAAGTATCGACTCAACTATCAGAGGTAGTTGGCG
TCATCGAGCGCCATCTCGAACCGACGTTGCTGGCCGTACATTTGTACGGCTCCGCAGTGGATGGCGGCCT
GAAGCCACACAGCGATATTGATTTGCTGGTTACGGTGACCGTAAGGCTTGATGAAACAACGCGGCGAGCT
TTGATCAACGACCTTTTGGAAACTTCGGCTTCCCCTGGAGAGAGCGAGATTCTCCGCGCTGTAGAAGTCA
CCATTGTTGTGCACGACGACATCATTCCGTGGCGTTATCCAGCTAAGCGCGAACTGCAATTTGGAGAATG
GCAGCGCAATGACATTCTTGCAGGTATCTTCGAGCCAGCCACGATCGACATTGATCTGGCTATCTTGCTG
ACAAAAGCAAGAGAACATAGCGTTGCCTTGGTAGGTCCAGCGGCGGAGGAACTCTTTGATCCGGTTCCTG
AACAGGATCTATTTGAGGCGCTAAATGAAACCTTAACGCTATGGAACTCGCCGCCCGACTGGGCTGGCGA
TGAGCGAAATGTAGTGCTTACGTTGTCCCGCATTTGGTACAGCGCAGTAACCGGCAAAATCGCGCCGAAG
GATGTCGCTGCCGACTGGGCAATGGAGCGCCTGCCGGCCCAGTATCAGCCCGTCATACTTGAAGCTAGAC
AGGCTTATCTTGGACAAGAAGAAGATCGCTTGGCCTCGCGCGCAGATCAGTTGGAAGAATTTGTCCATTA
CGTAAAAGGCGAGATCACCAAGGTAGTCGGCAAATAACTGTCAGACCAAGTTTACTCATATATACTTTAG
ATTGATTTAAAACTTCATTTTTAATTTAAAAGGATCTAGGTGAAGATCCTTTTTGATAATCTCATGACCA
AAATCCCTTAACGTGAGTTTTCGTTCCACTGAGCGTCAGACCCCGTAGAAAAGATCAAAGGATCTTCTTG
AGATCCTTTTTTTCTGCGCGTAATCTGCTGCTTGCAAACAAAAAAACCACCGCTACCAGCGGTGGTTTGT
TTGCCGGATCAAGAGCTACCAACTCTTTTTCCGAAGGTAACTGGCTTCAGCAGAGCGCAGATACCAAATA
CTGTTCTTCTAGTGTAGCCGTAGTTAGGCCACCACTTCAAGAACTCTGTAGCACCGCCTACATACCTCGC
TCTGCTAATCCTGTTACCAGTGGCTGCTGCCAGTGGCGATAAGTCGTGTCTTACCGGGTTGGACTCAAGA
CGATAGTTACCGGATAAGGCGCAGCGGTCGGGCTGAACGGGGGGTTCGTGCACACAGCCCAGCTTGGAGC
GAACGACCTACACCGAACTGAGATACCTACAGCGTGAGCTATGAGAAAGCGCCACGCTTCCCGAAGGGAG
AAAGGCGGACAGGTATCCGGTAAGCGGCAGGGTCGGAACAGGAGAGCGCACGAGGGAGCTTCCAGGGGGA
AACGCCTGGTATCTTTATAGTCCTGTCGGGTTTCGCCACCTCTGACTTGAGCGTCGATTTTTGTGATGCT
CGTCAGGGGGGCGGAGCCTATGGAAAAACGCCAGCAACGCGGCCTTTTTACGGTTCCTGGCCTTTTGCTG
GCCTTTTGCTCACATGTTCTTTCCTGCGTTATCCCCTGATTCTGTGGATAACCGTATTACCGCCTTTGAG
TGAGCTGATACCGCTCGCCGCAGCCGAACGACCGAGCGCAGCGAGTCAGTGAGCGAGGAAGCGGAAGAGC
GCCCAATACGCAAACCGCCTCTCCCCGCGCGTTGGCCGATTCATTAATCACTCTGTGGTCTCAGCTTCTA
ATAAGTGTCAGATAGCAATTTGCACAAGAAATCAATACCAGCAACTGTAAATAAGCGCTGAAGTGACCAT
GCCATGCTACGAAAGAGCAGAAAAAAACCTGCCGTAGAACCGAAGAGATATGACACGCTTCCATCTCTCA
AAGGAAGAATCCCTTCAGGGTTGCGTTTCCAGTCTAGACACGTATAACGGCACAAGTGTCTCTCACCAAA
TGGGTTATATCTCAAATGTGATCTAAGGATGGAAAGCCCAGAATATTGGCTGGGTTGATGGCTGCTTCGA
GTGCAGTCTCATGCTGCCACAGGTGACTCTGGATGGCCCCATACCACTCAACCCATGGTACGAGCGGTAC
GCTTGAGACCACGAA
